Addgene plasmid #141848: TFORF1609
Purpose: Lentiviral vector for overexpressing transcription factor ORFs with unique 24-bp barcodes. Barcodes facilitate identification of transcription factors in pooled screens.
Depositing lab: Feng Zhang. Depositing organization: Broad Institute. Publication: A transcription factor atlas of directed differentiation. Joung J, Ma S, Tay T, Geiger-Schuller KR, Kirchgatterer PC, Verdine VK, Guo B, Arias-Garcia MA, Allen WE, Singh A, Kuksenko O, Abudayyeh OO, Gootenberg JS, Fu Z, Macrae RK, Buenrostro JD, Regev A, Zhang F. Cell. 2023 Jan 5;186(1):209-229.e26. doi: 10.1016/j.cell.2022.11.026. PubMed 36608654.
Backbone
  Vector backbone: pLX_TRC317
  Backbone manufacturer: Broad Institute Genetic Perturbation Platform
  Backbone size w/o insert (bp): 8264
  Vector type: Mammalian Expression, Lentiviral
  Selectable markers: Puromycin
Growth in bacteria
  Bacterial resistance: Ampicillin, 100 μg/mL
  Growth temperature: 37°C
  Growth strain: NEB Stable
  Copy number: High Copy
Gene/Insert
  Gene/Insert name: ZZZ3
  Species: H. sapiens (human)
  Insert size (bp): 1331
  Entrez Gene: ZZZ3 (a.k.a. ATAC1)
  Promoter: EF1a
  Cloning method: Unknown
  Sequencing primers: 5′ GGGTGGAGACTGAAGTTAGGCCAG; 3′ CACATAGCGTAAAAGGAGCAACATAG
Terms and licenses: Academic/Nonprofit Terms; Industry Terms: Not Available to Industry
Depositor comments: XM_005270729,NM_001308237,ENST00000370798 . The transcription factor ORF portion of this plasmid was synthesized by Genewiz. Please test multiple small colonies in case of plasmid recombination. To make this collection available in a timely manner, a portion of this collection was not fully sequenced by Addgene. If an Addgene verified full plasmid sequence is not available, please contact us prior to placing an order to request the full sequence.
How to cite: TFORF1609 was a gift from Feng Zhang (Addgene plasmid # 141848 ; http://n2t.net/addgene:141848 ; RRID:Addgene_141848)
