[The description below was written by a language model from this plasmid's Addgene catalogue record and pLannotate feature annotations shown in this document.]
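Description:
TFORF1609 is a lentiviral mammalian expression plasmid built on the pLX_TRC317 backbone, carrying a human ZZZ3 open reading frame as one member of a barcoded transcription factor ORF collection. It is maintained in E. coli through a high-copy ColE1/pUC-type origin with ampicillin resistance (bla under its own promoter). An f1 origin and remnants of a lac/lacZα cloning region flanked by T3 and T7 promoters are also annotated in the bacterial portion. The depositor notes that the plasmid can recombine, which is common for LTR-containing vectors.

The transfer cassette has a third-generation layout. An RSV promoter fused to a truncated HIV-1 5' LTR drives genomic RNA production, followed by the Ψ packaging signal with a gag fragment, the RRE for Rev-dependent nuclear export, a cPPT/CTS, and a self-inactivating ΔU3 3' LTR with a downstream SV40 poly(A) signal. Within the provirus, an SV40 early promoter/origin region sits upstream of the puromycin N-acetyltransferase gene for selecting transduced cells. The EF-1α promoter drives constitutive expression of ZZZ3, a component of the ATAC histone acetyltransferase complex. The annotated ZZZ3 match spans about 1.2 kb of the 1,331 bp catalogued insert and is flagged as a fragment relative to the reference protein, consistent with a shorter isoform among the transcripts the depositor lists. A WPRE downstream enhances transcript expression.

The record states that each ORF in the collection is paired with a unique 24-bp barcode, although the feature table does not annotate it. These barcodes allow the overexpressed factor to be identified in pooled screens, such as those surveying transcription factors that direct cell differentiation.
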