Features (pLannotate 1.2.2; 31 found; start..end, strand, type, name):
      5..231     +  promoter       RSV promoter: Rous sarcoma virus enhancer/promoter
    232..412     +  LTR            5' LTR (truncated): truncated 5' long terminal repeat (LTR) from HIV-1
    459..584     +  misc_feature   HIV-1 Ψ: packaging signal of human immunodeficiency virus type 1
    568..931     +  CDS            HIV-1 gag (fragment): gag protein from human immunodeficiency virus 1; gag
   1077..1310    +  misc_feature   RRE: The Rev response element (RRE) of HIV-1 allows for Rev-dependent mRNA export from the nucleus to the cytoplasm.
   1687..1713    +  CDS            Rev (fragment): human immunodeficiency virus 1 (HIV-1) Rev protein; rev; enhances nuclear export of unspliced and incompletely spliced viral mRNAs
   1720..1743    +  promoter       SV40 promoter (fragment): SV40 early promoter
   1744..1815    +  promoter       SV40 promoter (fragment): SV40 enhancer and early promoter
   1839..1974    +  rep_origin     SV40 ori: SV40 origin of replication
   2020..2616    +  CDS            PuroR (fragment): puromycin N-acetyltransferase; pac from Streptomyces; confers resistance to puromycin
   2665..2782    +  misc_feature   cPPT/CTS: central polypurine tract and central termination sequence of HIV-1
   2847..2913    +  CDS            small t antigen (fragment): SV40 (simian virus 40) small t antigen
   2920..4098    +  promoter       EF-1α promoter: strong constitutive promoter for human elongation factor EF-1α
   4139..5341    +  CDS            ZZZ3 (fragment): ZZZ3_HUMAN - Experimental evidence at protein level: Swiss-Prot protein existence level 1. Component of the ATAC complex, a complex with histone acetyltransferase activity on histones H3 and H4. From Homo sapiens (Human).
   5357..5410    +  promoter       U6 promoter (fragment): RNA polymerase III promoter for human U6 snRNA
   5452..6040    +  misc_feature   WPRE: woodchuck hepatitis virus posttranscriptional regulatory element
   6091..6110    +  misc_feature   cPPT/CTS (fragment): central polypurine tract and central termination sequence of HIV-1
   6112..6345    +  LTR            3' LTR (ΔU3): self-inactivating 3' long terminal repeat (LTR) from HIV-1
   6423..6544    +  polyA_signal   SV40 poly(A) signal: SV40 polyadenylation signal
   6584..6719    +  rep_origin     SV40 ori: SV40 origin of replication
   6740..6758    -  promoter       T7 promoter: promoter for bacteriophage T7 RNA polymerase
   6766..6921    +  CDS            lacZα (fragment): LacZα fragment of β-galactosidase; lacZ fragment
   6926..7354    +  rep_origin     f1 ori (sequence partly withheld): f1 bacteriophage origin of replication; arrow indicates direction of (+) strand synthesis
   7407..7511    +  promoter       AmpR promoter: bla
   7512..8372    +  CDS            AmpR: β-lactamase; bla; confers resistance to ampicillin, carbenicillin, and related antibiotics
   8543..9131    +  rep_origin     ori: high-copy-number ColE1/pMB1/pBR322/pUC origin of replication
   9314..9406    +  CDS            lacI (fragment): lac repressor; lacI; The lac repressor binds to the lac operator to inhibit transcription in E. coli. This inhibition can be relieved by adding lactose or isopropyl-β-D-thiogalactopyranoside (IPTG).
   9419..9440    +  protein_bind   CAP binding site: CAP binding activates transcription in the presence of cAMP. E. coli catabolite activator protein
   9455..9485    +  promoter       lac promoter: promoter for the E. coli lac operon
   9493..9509    +  protein_bind   lac operator: The lac repressor binds to the lac operator to inhibit transcription in E. coli. This inhibition can be relieved by adding lactose or isopropyl-β-D-thiogalactopyranoside (IPTG). lac repressor encoded by lacI
   9554..9572    +  promoter       T3 promoter: promoter for bacteriophage T3 RNA polymerase
>Addgene plasmid #141848 | TFORF1609 | addgene full sequence | sequence record 415139 | Addgene NGS Result
TTAATGTAGTCTTATGCAATACTCTTGTAGTCTTGCAACATGGTAACGATGAGTTAGCAACATGCCTTAC
AAGGAGAGAAAAAGCACCGTGCATGCCGATTGGTGGAAGTAAGGTGGTACGATCGTGCCTTATTAGGAAG
GCAACAGACGGGTCTGACATGGATTGGACGAACCACTGAATTGCCGCATTGCAGAGATATTGTATTTAAG
TGCCTAGCTCGATACATAAACGGGTCTCTCTGGTTAGACCAGATCTGAGCCTGGGAGCTCTCTGGCTAAC
TAGGGAACCCACTGCTTAAGCCTCAATAAAGCTTGCCTTGAGTGCTTCAAGTAGTGTGTGCCCGTCTGTT
GTGTGACTCTGGTAACTAGAGATCCCTCAGACCCTTTTAGTCAGTGTGGAAAATCTCTAGCAGTGGCGCC
CGAACAGGGACTTGAAAGCGAAAGGGAAACCAGAGGAGCTCTCTCGACGCAGGACTCGGCTTGCTGAAGC
GCGCACGGCAAGAGGCGAGGGGCGGCGACTGGTGAGTACGCCAAAAATTTTGACTAGCGGAGGCTAGAAG
GAGAGAGATGGGTGCGAGAGCGTCAGTATTAAGCGGGGGAGAATTAGATCGCGATGGGAAAAAATTCGGT
TAAGGCCAGGGGGAAAGAAAAAATATAAATTAAAACATATAGTATGGGCAAGCAGGGAGCTAGAACGATT
CGCAGTTAATCCTGGCCTGTTAGAAACATCAGAAGGCTGTAGACAAATACTGGGACAGCTACAACCATCC
CTTCAGACAGGATCAGAAGAACTTAGATCATTATATAATACAGTAGCAACCCTCTATTGTGTGCATCAAA
GGATAGAGATAAAAGACACCAAGGAAGCTTTAGACAAGATAGAGGAAGAGCAAAACAAAAGTAAGACCAC
CGCACAGCAAGCGGCCGCTGATCTTCAGACCTGGAGGAGGAGATATGAGGGACAATTGGAGAAGTGAATT
ATATAAATATAAAGTAGTAAAAATTGAACCATTAGGAGTAGCACCCACCAAGGCAAAGAGAAGAGTGGTG
CAGAGAGAAAAAAGAGCAGTGGGAATAGGAGCTTTGTTCCTTGGGTTCTTGGGAGCAGCAGGAAGCACTA
TGGGCGCAGCGTCAATGACGCTGACGGTACAGGCCAGACAATTATTGTCTGGTATAGTGCAGCAGCAGAA
CAATTTGCTGAGGGCTATTGAGGCGCAACAGCATCTGTTGCAACTCACAGTCTGGGGCATCAAGCAGCTC
CAGGCAAGAATCCTGGCTGTGGAAAGATACCTAAAGGATCAACAGCTCCTGGGGATTTGGGGTTGCTCTG
GAAAACTCATTTGCACCACTGCTGTGCCTTGGAATGCTAGTTGGAGTAATAAATCTCTGGAACAGATTTG
GAATCACACGACCTGGATGGAGTGGGACAGAGAAATTAACAATTACACAAGCTTAATACACTCCTTAATT
GAAGAATCGCAAAACCAGCAAGAAAAGAATGAACAAGAATTATTGGAATTAGATAAATGGGCAAGTTTGT
GGAATTGGTTTAACATAACAAATTGGCTGTGGTATATAAAATTATTCATAATGATAGTAGGAGGCTTGGT
AGGTTTAAGAATAGTTTTTGCTGTACTTTCTATAGTGAATAGAGTTAGGCAGGGATATTCACCATTATCG
TTTCAGACCCACCTCCCAACCCCGAGGGGACCCATGCATTGCATCTCAATTAGTCAGCAACCAGGTGTGG
AAAGTCCCCAGGCTCCCCAGCAGGCAGAAGTATGCAAAGCATGCGTCTCAATTAGTCAGCAACCATAGTC
CCGCCCCTAACTCCGCCCATCCCGCCCCTAACTCCGCCCAGTTCCGCCCATTCTCCGCCCCATGGCTGAC
TAATTTTTTTTATTTATGCAGAGGCCGAGGCCGCCTCGGCCTCTGAGCTATTCCAGAAGTAGTGAGGAGG
CTTTTTTGGAGGCCTAGGCTTTTGCAAAAAGCTTTCTAGAGGTACCACCGGAGCTTACCATGACCGAGTA
CAAGCCCACGGTGCGCCTCGCCACCCGCGACGACGTCCCCAGGGCCGTACGCACCCTCGCCGCCGCGTTC
GCCGACTACCCCGCCACGCGCCACACCGTCGATCCGGACCGCCACATCGAGCGGGTCACCGAGCTGCAAG
AACTCTTCCTCACGCGCGTCGGGCTCGACATCGGCAAGGTGTGGGTCGCGGACGACGGCGCCGCCGTGGC
GGTCTGGACCACGCCGGAGAGCGTCGAAGCGGGGGCGGTGTTCGCCGAGATCGGCCCGCGCATGGCCGAG
TTGAGCGGTTCCCGGCTGGCCGCGCAGCAACAGATGGAAGGCCTCCTGGCGCCGCACCGGCCCAAGGAGC
CCGCGTGGTTCCTGGCCACCGTCGGCGTCTCGCCCGACCACCAGGGCAAGGGTCTGGGCAGCGCCGTCGT
GCTCCCCGGAGTGGAGGCGGCCGAGCGCGCCGGGGTGCCCGCCTTCCTGGAGACCTCCGCGCCCCGCAAC
CTCCCCTTCTACGAGCGGCTCGGCTTCACCGTCACCGCCGACGTCGAGGTGCCCGAAGGACCGCGCACCT
GGTGCATGACCCGCAAGCCCGGTGCCAGTTAACGAATTCTAGATCTTGAGACAAATGGCAGTATTCATCC
ACAATTTTAAAAGAAAAGGGGGGATTGGGGGGTACAGTGCAGGGGAAAGAATAGTAGACATAATAGCAAC
AGACATACAAACTAAAGAATTACAAAAACAAATTACAAAAATTCAAAATTTTCGGGTTTATTACAGGGAC
AGCAGAGATCCACTTTGGCGCCGGCTCGAGGCCTGCAGGTGCAAAGATGGATAAAGTTTTAAACAGAGAG
GAATCTTTGCAGCTAATGGACCTTCTAGGTCTTGAAAGGAGTGGGAATTGGCTCCGGTGCCCGTCAGTGG
GCAGAGCGCACATCGCCCACAGTCCCCGAGAAGTTGGGGGGAGGGGTCGGCAATTGAACCGGTGCCTAGA
GAAGGTGGCGCGGGGTAAACTGGGAAAGTGATGTCGTGTACTGGCTCCGCCTTTTTCCCGAGGGTGGGGG
AGAACCGTATATAAGTGCAGTAGTCGCCGTGAACGTTCTTTTTCGCAACGGGTTTGCCGCCAGAACACAG
GTAAGTGCCGTGTGTGGTTCCCGCGGGCCTGGCCTCTTTACGGGTTATGGCCCTTGCGTGCCTTGAATTA
CTTCCACCTGGCTGCAGTACGTGATTCTTGATCCCGAGCTTCGGGTTGGAAGTGGGTGGGAGAGTTCGAG
GCCTTGCGCTTAAGGAGCCCCTTCGCCTCGTGCTTGAGTTGAGGCCTGGCCTGGGCGCTGGGGCCGCCGC
GTGCGAATCTGGTGGCACCTTCGCGCCTGTCTCGCTGCTTTCGATAAGTCTCTAGCCATTTAAAATTTTT
GATGACCTGCTGCGACGCTTTTTTTCTGGCAAGATAGTCTTGTAAATGCGGGCCAAGATCTGCACACTGG
TATTTCGGTTTTTGGGGCCGCGGGCGGCGACGGGGCCCGTGCGTCCCAGCGCACATGTTCGGCGAGGCGG
GGCCTGCGAGCGCGGCCACCGAGAATCGGACGGGGGTAGTCTCAAGCTGGCCGGCCTGCTCTGGTGCCTG
GCCTCGCGCCGCCGTGTATCGCCCCGCCCTGGGCGGCAAGGCTGGCCCGGTCGGCACCAGTTGCGTGAGC
GGAAAGATGGCCGCTTCCCGGCCCTGCTGCAGGGAGCTCAAAATGGAGGACGCGGCGCTCGGGAGAGCGG
GCGGGTGAGTCACCCACACAAAGGAAAAGGGCCTTTCCGTCCTCAGCCGTCGCTTCATGTGACTCCACGG
AGTACCGGGCGCCGTCCAGGCACCTCGATTAGTTCTCGAGCTTTTGGAGTACGTCGTCTTTAGGTTGGGG
GGAGGGGTTTTATGCGATGGAGTTTCCCCACACTGAGTGGGTGGAGACTGAAGTTAGGCCAGCTTGGCAC
TTGATGTAATTCTCCTTGGAATTTGCCCTTTTTGAGTTTGGATCTTGGTTCATTCTCAAGCCTCAGACAG
TGGTTCAAAGTTTTTTTCTTCCATTTCAGGTGTCGTGAGGCTAGCACCGCCACCATGATAGATCTTTGGT
TGTACAGTTATCAGAGACTATTACAGACGATTGCTGTACTCGAGGCTCAGCGTTCTCAAGCAGTCCAAGA
CCTTGAAAGTTTAGGCAGGCACCAGAGAGAAGCACTGAAAAATCCCATTGGATTTGTGGAAAAACTCCAG
AAGAAGGCTGATATTGGGCTTCCATATCCACAGAGAGTTGTTCAATTGCCTGAGATCGTATGGGACCAAT
ATACCCATAGCCTTGGGAATTTTGAAAGAGAATTTAAAAATCGTAAAAGACATACTAGAAGAGTTAAGCT
AGTTTTTGATAAAGTAGGTTTACCTGCTAGACCAAAAAGTCCTTTAGATCCTAAGAAGGATGGAGAGTCC
CTTTCATATTCTATGTTGCCTTTGAGTGATGGTCCAGAAGGCTCAAGCAGTCGTCCTCAGATGATAAGAG
GACGCTTGTGTGATGATACCAAACCTGAAACATTTAACCAGTTGTGGACTGTTGAAGAACAGAAAAAGCT
GGAACAGCTACTCATCAAATACCCTCCTGAAGAAGTAGAATCTCGACGCTGGCAGAAGATAGCAGATGAA
TTGGGCAACAGGACAGCAAAACAGGTTGCCAGCCGAGTACAGAAGTATTTCATAAAGCTAACTAAAGCTG
GCATTCCAGTACCAGGCAGAACACCAAACTTATATATATACTCCAAAAAGTCTTCAACAAGCAGACGACA
GCACCCTCTTAATAAGCATCTCTTTAAGCCTTCCACTTTCATGACTTCACATGAACCGCCAGTGTATATG
GATGAAGATGATGACCGATCTTGTTTTCATAGCCACATGAACACTGCTGTTGAAGATGCATCAGATGACG
AAAGTATTCCTATCATGTATAGGAATTTACCTGAATATAAAGAACTATTACAGTTTAAAAAGTTAAAGAA
GCAGAAACTTCAGCAAATGCAAGCTGAAAGTGGATTTGTGCAACATGTGGGCTTTAAGTGTGATAACTGT
GGCATAGAACCCATCCAGGGTGTTCGGTGGCATTGCCAGGATTGTCCTCCAGAAATGTCTTTGGATTTCT
GTGATTCTTGTTCAGACTGTCTACATGAAACAGATATTCACAAGGAAGATCACCAATTAGAACCTATTTA
TAGGTCAGAGACATTCTTAGACAGAGACTACTGTGTGTCTCAGGGCACCAGTTACAATTACCTTGACCCA
AACTACTTTCCAGCAAACAGATAGTAATGAACTAGTCCGTAACTTGAAAGTATTTCGATTTCTTGGCTTT
ATATATCTTGTGGAAAGGACGAAGGCCAGTCCGTGAAGCCACGCATACGCGTTAAGTCGACAATCAACCT
CTGGATTACAAAATTTGTGAAAGATTGACTGGTATTCTTAACTATGTTGCTCCTTTTACGCTATGTGGAT
ACGCTGCTTTAATGCCTTTGTATCATGCTATTGCTTCCCGTATGGCTTTCATTTTCTCCTCCTTGTATAA
ATCCTGGTTGCTGTCTCTTTATGAGGAGTTGTGGCCCGTTGTCAGGCAACGTGGCGTGGTGTGCACTGTG
TTTGCTGACGCAACCCCCACTGGTTGGGGCATTGCCACCACCTGTCAGCTCCTTTCCGGGACTTTCGCTT
TCCCCCTCCCTATTGCCACGGCGGAACTCATCGCCGCCTGCCTTGCCCGCTGCTGGACAGGGGCTCGGCT
GTTGGGCACTGACAATTCCGTGGTGTTGTCGGGGAAATCATCGTCCTTTCCTTGGCTGCTCGCCTGTGTT
GCCACCTGGATTCTGCGCGGGACGTCCTTCTGCTACGTCCCTTCGGCCCTCAATCCAGCGGACCTTCCTT
CCCGCGGCCTGCTGCCGGCTCTGCGGCCTCTTCCGCGTCTTCGCCTTCGCCCTCAGACGAGTCGGATCTC
CCTTTGGGCCGCCTCCCCGCGTCGACTTTAAGACCAATGACTTACAAGGCAGCTGTAGATCTTAGCCACT
TTTTAAAAGAAAAGGGGGGACTGGAAGGGCTAATTCACTCCCAACGAAGACAAGATCTGCTTTTTGCTTG
TACTGGGTCTCTCTGGTTAGACCAGATCTGAGCCTGGGAGCTCTCTGGCTAACTAGGGAACCCACTGCTT
AAGCCTCAATAAAGCTTGCCTTGAGTGCTTCAAGTAGTGTGTGCCCGTCTGTTGTGTGACTCTGGTAACT
AGAGATCCCTCAGACCCTTTTAGTCAGTGTGGAAAATCTCTAGCAGTACGTATAGTAGTTCATGTCATCT
TATTATTCAGTATTTATAACTTGCAAAGAAATGAATATCAGAGAGTGAGAGGAACTTGTTTATTGCAGCT
TATAATGGTTACAAATAAAGCAATAGCATCACAAATTTCACAAATAAAGCATTTTTTTCACTGCATTCTA
GTTGTGGTTTGTCCAAACTCATCAATGTATCTTATCATGTCTGGCTCTAGCTATCCCGCCCCTAACTCCG
CCCATCCCGCCCCTAACTCCGCCCAGTTCCGCCCATTCTCCGCCCCATGGCTGACTAATTTTTTTTATTT
ATGCAGAGGCCGAGGCCGCCTCGGCCTCTGAGCTATTCCAGAAGTAGTGAGGAGGCTTTTTTGGAGGCCT
AGGGACGTACCCAATTCGCCCTATAGTGAGTCGTATTACGCGCGCTCACTGGCCGTCGTTTTACAACGTC
GTGACTGGGAAAACCCTGGCGTTACCCAACTTAATCGCCTTGCAGCACATCCCCCTTTCGCCAGCTGGCG
TAATAGCGAAGAGGCCCGCACCGATCGCCCTTCCCAACAGTTGCGCAGCCTGAATGGCGAATGGG
[124 nt withheld, positions 6926-7049]
C
[91 nt withheld, positions 7051-7141]
A
[49 nt withheld, positions 7143-7191]
CCTTTGACGTTGGAGTCCACGTTCTTT
[37 nt withheld, positions 7219-7255]
ACCCTATCTCGGTCTATTCTTTTGATTTATAAGGGATTTTGCCGATTTCGGCCTATTGGTTAAAAAATGA
GCTGATTTAACAAAAATTTAACGCGAATTTTAACAAAATATTAACGCTTACAATTTAGGTGGCACTTTTC
GGGGAAATGTGCGCGGAACCCCTATTTGTTTATTTTTCTAAATACATTCAAATATGTATCCGCTCATGAG
ACAATAACCCTGATAAATGCTTCAATAATATTGAAAAAGGAAGAGTATGAGTATTCAACATTTCCGTGTC
GCCCTTATTCCCTTTTTTGCGGCATTTTGCCTTCCTGTTTTTGCTCACCCAGAAACGCTGGTGAAAGTAA
AAGATGCTGAAGATCAGTTGGGTGCACGAGTGGGTTACATCGAACTGGATCTCAACAGCGGTAAGATCCT
TGAGAGTTTTCGCCCCGAAGAACGTTTTCCAATGATGAGCACTTTTAAAGTTCTGCTATGTGGCGCGGTA
TTATCCCGTATTGACGCCGGGCAAGAGCAACTCGGTCGCCGCATACACTATTCTCAGAATGACTTGGTTG
AGTACTCACCAGTCACAGAAAAGCATCTTACGGATGGCATGACAGTAAGAGAATTATGCAGTGCTGCCAT
AACCATGAGTGATAACACTGCGGCCAACTTACTTCTGACAACGATCGGAGGACCGAAGGAGCTAACCGCT
TTTTTGCACAACATGGGGGATCATGTAACTCGCCTTGATCGTTGGGAACCGGAGCTGAATGAAGCCATAC
CAAACGACGAGCGTGACACCACGATGCCTGTAGCAATGGCAACAACGTTGCGCAAACTATTAACTGGCGA
ACTACTTACTCTAGCTTCCCGGCAACAATTAATAGACTGGATGGAGGCGGATAAAGTTGCAGGACCACTT
CTGCGCTCGGCCCTTCCGGCTGGCTGGTTTATTGCTGATAAATCTGGAGCCGGTGAGCGTGGGTCTCGCG
GTATCATTGCAGCACTGGGGCCAGATGGTAAGCCCTCCCGTATCGTAGTTATCTACACGACGGGGAGTCA
GGCAACTATGGATGAACGAAATAGACAGATCGCTGAGATAGGTGCCTCACTGATTAAGCATTGGTAACTG
TCAGACCAAGTTTACTCATATATACTTTAGATTGATTTAAAACTTCATTTTTAATTTAAAAGGATCTAGG
TGAAGATCCTTTTTGATAATCTCATGACCAAAATCCCTTAACGTGAGTTTTCGTTCCACTGAGCGTCAGA
CCCCGTAGAAAAGATCAAAGGATCTTCTTGAGATCCTTTTTTTCTGCGCGTAATCTGCTGCTTGCAAACA
AAAAAACCACCGCTACCAGCGGTGGTTTGTTTGCCGGATCAAGAGCTACCAACTCTTTTTCCGAAGGTAA
CTGGCTTCAGCAGAGCGCAGATACCAAATACTGTTCTTCTAGTGTAGCCGTAGTTAGGCCACCACTTCAA
GAACTCTGTAGCACCGCCTACATACCTCGCTCTGCTAATCCTGTTACCAGTGGCTGCTGCCAGTGGCGAT
AAGTCGTGTCTTACCGGGTTGGACTCAAGACGATAGTTACCGGATAAGGCGCAGCGGTCGGGCTGAACGG
GGGGTTCGTGCACACAGCCCAGCTTGGAGCGAACGACCTACACCGAACTGAGATACCTACAGCGTGAGCT
ATGAGAAAGCGCCACGCTTCCCGAAGGGAGAAAGGCGGACAGGTATCCGGTAAGCGGCAGGGTCGGAACA
GGAGAGCGCACGAGGGAGCTTCCAGGGGGAAACGCCTGGTATCTTTATAGTCCTGTCGGGTTTCGCCACC
TCTGACTTGAGCGTCGATTTTTGTGATGCTCGTCAGGGGGGCGGAGCCTATGGAAAAACGCCAGCAACGC
GGCCTTTTTACGGTTCCTGGCCTTTTGCTGGCCTTTTGCTCACATGTTCTTTCCTGCGTTATCCCCTGAT
TCTGTGGATAACCGTATTACCGCCTTTGAGTGAGCTGATACCGCTCGCCGCAGCCGAACGACCGAGCGCA
GCGAGTCAGTGAGCGAGGAAGCGGAAGAGCGCCCAATACGCAAACCGCCTCTCCCCGCGCGTTGGCCGAT
TCATTAATGCAGCTGGCACGACAGGTTTCCCGACTGGAAAGCGGGCAGTGAGCGCAACGCAATTAATGTG
AGTTAGCTCACTCATTAGGCACCCCAGGCTTTACACTTTATGCTTCCGGCTCGTATGTTGTGTGGAATTG
TGAGCGGATAACAATTTCACACAGGAAACAGCTATGACCATGATTACGCCAAGCGCGCAATTAACCCTCA
CTAAAGGGAACAAAAGCTGGAGCTGCAAGC
