>Addgene plasmid #141848 | TFORF1609 | depositor partial sequence | sequence record 277681 | Insert
ACCGCCACCATGATAGATCTTTGGTTGTACAGTTATCAGAGACTATTACAGACGATTGCTGTACTCGAGG
CTCAGCGTTCTCAAGCAGTCCAAGACCTTGAAAGTTTAGGCAGGCACCAGAGAGAAGCACTGAAAAATCC
CATTGGATTTGTGGAAAAACTCCAGAAGAAGGCTGATATTGGGCTTCCATATCCACAGAGAGTTGTTCAA
TTGCCTGAGATCGTATGGGACCAATATACCCATAGCCTTGGGAATTTTGAAAGAGAATTTAAAAATCGTA
AAAGACATACTAGAAGAGTTAAGCTAGTTTTTGATAAAGTAGGTTTACCTGCTAGACCAAAAAGTCCTTT
AGATCCTAAGAAGGATGGAGAGTCCCTTTCATATTCTATGTTGCCTTTGAGTGATGGTCCAGAAGGCTCA
AGCAGTCGTCCTCAGATGATAAGAGGACGCTTGTGTGATGATACCAAACCTGAAACATTTAACCAGTTGT
GGACTGTTGAAGAACAGAAAAAGCTGGAACAGCTACTCATCAAATACCCTCCTGAAGAAGTAGAATCTCG
ACGCTGGCAGAAGATAGCAGATGAATTGGGCAACAGGACAGCAAAACAGGTTGCCAGCCGAGTACAGAAG
TATTTCATAAAGCTAACTAAAGCTGGCATTCCAGTACCAGGCAGAACACCAAACTTATATATATACTCCA
AAAAGTCTTCAACAAGCAGACGACAGCACCCTCTTAATAAGCATCTCTTTAAGCCTTCCACTTTCATGAC
TTCACATGAACCGCCAGTGTATATGGATGAAGATGATGACCGATCTTGTTTTCATAGCCACATGAACACT
GCTGTTGAAGATGCATCAGATGACGAAAGTATTCCTATCATGTATAGGAATTTACCTGAATATAAAGAAC
TATTACAGTTTAAAAAGTTAAAGAAGCAGAAACTTCAGCAAATGCAAGCTGAAAGTGGATTTGTGCAACA
TGTGGGCTTTAAGTGTGATAACTGTGGCATAGAACCCATCCAGGGTGTTCGGTGGCATTGCCAGGATTGT
CCTCCAGAAATGTCTTTGGATTTCTGTGATTCTTGTTCAGACTGTCTACATGAAACAGATATTCACAAGG
AAGATCACCAATTAGAACCTATTTATAGGTCAGAGACATTCTTAGACAGAGACTACTGTGTGTCTCAGGG
CACCAGTTACAATTACCTTGACCCAAACTACTTTCCAGCAAACAGATAGTAATGAACTAGTCCGTAACTT
GAAAGTATTTCGATTTCTTGGCTTTATATATCTTGTGGAAAGGACGAAGGCCAGTCCGTGAAGCCACGCA
T
