>Addgene plasmid #141848 | TFORF1609 | depositor partial sequence | sequence record 277682 | Barcode
AGGCCAGTCCGTGAAGCCACGCAT
